>Addgene plasmid #23728 | pDONR223-PFKM | addgene full sequence | sequence record 343696 | Addgene NGS Result
CAAATAATGATTTTATTTTGACTGATAGTGACCTGTTCGTTGCAACAAATTGATGAGCAATGCTTTTTTA
TAATGCCAACTTTGTACAAAAAAGTTGGCATGACCCATGAAGAGCACCATGCAGCCAAAACCCTGGGGAT
TGGCAAAGCCATTGCTGTCTTAACCTCTGGTGGAGATGCCCAAGGTATGAATGCTGCTGTCAGGGCTGTG
GTTCGAGTTGGTATCTTCACCGGTGCCCGTGTCTTCTTTGTCCATGAGGGTTATCAAGGCCTGGTGGATG
GTGGAGATCACATCAAGGAAGCCACCTGGGAGAGCGTTTCGATGATGCTTCAGCTGGGAGGCACGGTGAT
TGGAAGTGCCCGGTGCAAGGACTTTCGGGAACGAGAAGGACGACTCCGAGCTGCCTACAACCTGGTGAAG
CGTGGGATCACCAATCTCTGTGTCATTGGGGGTGATGGCAGCCTCACTGGGGCTGACACCTTCCGTTCTG
AGTGGAGTGACTTGTTGAGTGACCTCCAGAAAGCAGGTAAGATCACAGATGAGGAGGCTACGAAGTCCAG
CTACCTGAACATTGTGGGCCTGGTTGGGTCAATTGACAATGACTTCTGTGGCACCGATATGACCATTGGC
ACTGACTCTGCCCTGCATCGGATCATGGAAATTGTAGATGCCATCACTACCACTGCCCAGAGCCACCAGA
GGACATTTGTGTTAGAAGTAATGGGCCGCCACTGTGGATACCTGGCCCTTGTCACCTCTCTGTCCTGTGG
GGCCGACTGGGTTTTTATTCCTGAATGTCCACCAGATGACGACTGGGAGGAACACCTTTGTCGCCGACTC
AGCGAGACAAGGACCCGTGGTTCTCGTCTCAACATCATCATTGTGGCTGAGGGTGCAATTGACAAGAATG
GAAAACCAATCACCTCAGAAGACATCAAGAATCTGGTGGTTAAGCGTCTGGGATATGACACCCGGGTTAC
TGTCTTGGGGCATGTGCAGAGGGGTGGGACGCCATCAGCCTTTGACAGAATTCTGGGCAGCAGGATGGGT
GTGGAAGCAGTGATGGCACTTTTGGAGGGGACCCCAGATACCCCAGCCTGTGTAGTGAGCCTCTCTGGTA
ACCAGGCTGTGCGCCTGCCCCTCATGGAATGTGTCCAGGTGACCAAAGATGTGACCAAGGCCATGGATGA
GAAGAAATTTGACGAAGCCCTGAAGCTGAGAGGCCGGAGCTTCATGAACAACTGGGAGGTGTACAAGCTT
CTAGCTCATGTCAGACCCCCGGTATCTAAGAGTGGTTCGCACACAGTGGCTGTGATGAACGTGGGGGCTC
CGGCTGCAGGCATGAATGCTGCTGTTCGCTCCACTGTGAGGATTGGCCTTATCCAGGGCAACCGAGTGCT
CGTTGTCCATGATGGTTTCGAGGGCCTGGCCAAGGGGCAGATAGAGGAAGCTGGCTGGAGCTATGTTGGG
GGCTGGACTGGCCAAGGTGGCTCTAAACTTGGGACTAAAAGGACTCTACCCAAGAAGAGCTTTGAACAGA
TCAGTGCCAATATAACTAAGTTTAACATTCAGGGCCTTGTCATCATTGGGGGCTTTGAGGCTTACACAGG
GGGCCTGGAACTGATGGAGGGCAGGAAGCAGTTTGATGAGCTCTGCATCCCATTTGTGGTCATTCCTGCT
ACAGTCTCCAACAATGTCCCTGGCTCAGACTTCAGCGTTGGGGCTGACACAGCACTCAATACTATCTGCA
CAACCTGTGACCGCATCAAGCAGTCAGCAGCTGGCACCAAGCGTCGGGTGTTTATCATTGAGACTATGGG
TGGCTACTGTGGCTACCTGGCTACCATGGCTGGACTGGCAGCTGGGGCCGATGCTGCCTACATTTTTGAG
GAGCCCTTCACCATTCGAGACCTGCAGGCAAATGTTGAACATCTGGTGCAAAAGATGAAAACAACTGTGA
AAAGGGGCTTGGTGTTAAGGAATGAAAAGTGCAATGAGAACTATACCACTGACTTCATTTTCAACCTGTA
CTCTGAGGAGGGGAAGGGCATCTTCGACAGCAGGAAGAATGTGCTTGGTCACATGCAGCAGGGTGGGAGC
CCAACCCCATTTGATAGGAATTTTGCCACTAAGATGGGCGCCAAGGCTATGAACTGGATGTCTGGGAAAA
TCAAAGAGAGTTACCGTAATGGGCGGATCTTTGCCAATACTCCAGATTCGGGCTGTGTTCTGGGGATGCG
TAAGAGGGCTCTGGTCTTCCAACCAGTGGCTGAGCTGAAGGACCAGACAGATTTTGAGCATCGAATCCCC
AAGGAACAGTGGTGGCTGAAACTGAGGCCCATCCTCAAAATCCTAGCCAAGTACGAGATTGACTTGGACA
CTTCAGACCATGCCCACCTGGAGCACATCACCCGGAAGCGGTCCGGGGAAGCTGCCGTCTACCCAACTTT
CTTGTACAAAGTTGGCATTATAAGAAAGCATTGCTTATCAATTTGTTGCAACGAACAGGTCACTATCAGT
CAAAATAAAATCATTATTTGCCATCCAGCTGATATCCCCTATAGTGAGTCGTATTACATGGTCATAGCTG
TTTCCTGGCAGCTCTGGCCCGTGTCTCAAAATCTCTGATGTTACATTGCACAAGATAAAAATATATCATC
ATGCCTCCTCTAGACCAGCCAGGACAGAAATGCCTCGACTTCGCTGCTACCCAAGGTTGCCGGGTGACGC
ACACCGTGGAAACGGATGAAGGCACGAACCCAGTGGACATAAGCCTGTTCGGTTCGTAAGCTGTAATGCA
AGTAGCGTATGCGCTCACGCAACTGGTCCAGAACCTTGACCGAACGCAGCGGTGGTAACGGCGCAGTGGC
GGTTTTCATGGCTTGTTATGACTGTTTTTTTGGGGTACAGTCTATGCCTCGGGCATCCAAGCAGCAAGCG
CGTTACGCCGTGGGTCGATGTTTGATGTTATGGAGCAGCAACGATGTTACGCAGCAGGGCAGTCGCCCTA
AAACAAAGTTAAACATTATGAGGGAAGCGGTGATCGCCGAAGTATCGACTCAACTATCAGAGGTAGTTGG
CGTCATCGAGCGCCATCTCGAACCGACGTTGCTGGCCGTACATTTGTACGGCTCCGCAGTGGATGGCGGC
CTGAAGCCACACAGTGATATTGATTTGCTGGTTACGGTGACCGTAAGGCTTGATGAAACAACGCGGCGAG
CTTTGATCAACGACCTTTTGGAAACTTCGGCTTCCCCTGGAGAGAGCGAGATTCTCCGCGCTGTAGAAGT
CACCATTGTTGTGCACGACGACATCATTCCGTGGCGTTATCCAGCTAAGCGCGAACTGCAATTTGGAGAA
TGGCAGCGCAATGACATTCTTGCAGGTATCTTCGAGCCAGCCACGATCGACATTGATCTGGCTATCTTGC
TGACAAAAGCAAGAGAACATAGCGTTGCCTTGGTAGGTCCAGCGGCGGAGGAACTCTTTGATCCGGTTCC
TGAACAGGATCTATTTGAGGCGCTAAATGAAACCTTAACGCTATGGAACTCGCCGCCCGACTGGGCTGGC
GATGAGCGAAATGTAGTGCTTACGTTGTCCCGCATTTGGTACAGCGCAGTAACCGGCAAAATCGCGCCGA
AGGATGTCGCTGCCGACTGGGCAATGGAGCGCCTGCCGGCCCAGTATCAGCCCGTCATACTTGAAGCTAG
ACAGGCTTATCTTGGACAAGAAGAAGATCGCTTGGCCTCGCGCGCAGATCAGTTGGAAGAATTTGTCCAC
TACGTGAAAGGCGAGATCACCAAGGTAGTCGGCAAATAACCCTCGAGCCACCCATGACCAAAATCCCTTA
ACGTGAGTTACGCGTCGTTCCACTGAGCGTCAGACCCCGTAGAAAAGATCAAAGGATCTTCTTGAGATCC
TTTTTTTCTGCGCGTAATCTGCTGCTTGCAAACAAAAAAACCACCGCTACCAGCGGTGGTTTGTTTGCCG
GATCAAGAGCTACCAACTCTTTTTCCGAAGGTAACTGGCTTCAGCAGAGCGCAGATACCAAATACTGTTC
TTCTAGTGTAGCCGTAGTTAGGCCACCACTTCAAGAACTCTGTAGCACCGCCTACATACCTCGCTCTGCT
AATCCTGTTACCAGTGGCTGCTGCCAGTGGCGATAAGTCGTGTCTTACCGGGTTGGACTCAAGACGATAG
TTACCGGATAAGGCGCAGCGGTCGGGCTGAACGGGGGGTTCGTGCACACAGCCCAGCTTGGAGCGAACGA
CCTACACCGAACTGAGATACCTACAGCGTGAGCTATGAGAAAGCGCCACGCTTCCCGAAGGGAGAAAGGC
GGACAGGTATCCGGTAAGCGGCAGGGTCGGAACAGGAGAGCGCACGAGGGAGCTTCCAGGGGGAAACGCC
TGGTATCTTTATAGTCCTGTCGGGTTTCGCCACCTCTGACTTGAGCGTCGATTTTTGTGATGCTCGTCAG
GGGGGCGGAGCCTATGGAAAAACGCCAGCAACGCGGCCTTTTTACGGTTCCTGGCCTTTTGCTGGCCTTT
TGCTCACATGTTCTTTCCTGCGTTATCCCCTGATTCTGTGGATAACCGTATTACCGCCTTTGAGTGAGCT
GATACCGCTCGCCGCAGCCGAACGACCGAGCGCAGCGAGTCAGTGAGCGAGGAAGCGGAAGAGCGCCCAA
TACGCAAACCGCCTCTCCCCGCGCGTTGGCCGATTCATTAATGCAGCTGGCACGACAGGTTTCCCGACTG
GAAAGCGGGCAGTGAGCGCAACGCAATTAATACGCGTACCGCTAGCCAGGAAGAGTTTGTAGAAACGCAA
AAAGGCCATCCGTCAGGATGGCCTTCTGCTTAGTTTGATGCCTGGCAGTTTATGGCGGGCGTCCTGCCCG
CCACCCTCCGGGCCGTTGCTTCACAACGTTCAAATCCGCTCCCGGCGGATTTGTCCTACTCAGGAGAGCG
TTCACCGACAAACAACAGATAAAACGAAAGGCCCAGTCTTCCGACTGAGCCTTTCGTTTTATTTGATGCC
TGGCAGTTCCCTACTCTCGCGTTAACGCTAGCATGGATGTTTTCCCAGTCACGACGTTGTAAAACGACGG
CCAGTCTTAAGCTCGGGCCC
Features (pLannotate 1.2.2; 12 found; start..end, strand, type, name):
      2..97      +  protein_bind   attL3: mutant version of attL; recombination site for the Gateway® LR reaction LR Clonase™
    100..2439    +  CDS            PFKM: PFKAM_HUMAN - Also known as PFKX. Experimental evidence at protein level: Swiss-Prot protein existence level 1. Catalyzes the phosphorylation of D-fructose 6-phosphate to fructose 1,6-bisphosphate by ATP, the first committing step of glycolysis. From Homo sapiens (Human).
   2441..2540    -  protein_bind   attL2: mutant version of attL; recombination site for the Gateway® LR reaction LR Clonase™
   2558..2576    -  promoter       T7 promoter: promoter for bacteriophage T7 RNA polymerase
   2766..2789    +  promoter       Pc promoter (fragment): intI1 (promoter lies within the coding sequence); class 1 integron promoter
   2965..3021    +  CDS            GmR (fragment): gentamycin acetyltransferase; aacC1; confers resistance to gentamycin
   3028..3819    +  CDS            SmR: aminoglycoside adenylyltransferase (Murphy, 1985); aadA; confers resistance to spectinomycin and streptomycin
   3912..4500    +  rep_origin     ori: high-copy-number ColE1/pMB1/pBR322/pUC origin of replication
   4683..4775    +  CDS            lacI (fragment): lac repressor; lacI; The lac repressor binds to the lac operator to inhibit transcription in E. coli. This inhibition can be relieved by adding lactose or isopropyl-β-D-thiogalactopyranoside (IPTG).
   4830..4857    -  terminator     rrnB T2 terminator: transcription terminator T2 from the E. coli rrnB gene
   4989..5032    +  terminator     rrnB T1 terminator: Escherichia coli rrnB; transcription terminator T1 from the E. coli rrnB gene
   5079..5115    -  CDS            lacZα (fragment): LacZα fragment of β-galactosidase; lacZ fragment
