[The description below was written by a language model from this plasmid's Addgene catalogue record and pLannotate feature annotations shown in this document.]
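Description:
pDONR223-PFKM is a Gateway entry clone built in the Invitrogen pDONR223 donor backbone, carrying the human muscle phosphofructokinase (PFKM) open reading frame. It is a bacterial propagation plasmid rather than an expression vector. It replicates in E. coli from a high-copy ColE1/pUC-type origin and is selected with spectinomycin through the aadA (SmR) aminoglycoside adenylyltransferase gene. That gene lies downstream of a fragment of the class 1 integron Pc promoter and a remnant of a gentamicin resistance gene. The sequenced record is 5,130 nt, which is smaller than the sum of the listed backbone and insert sizes. This is expected, because the BP recombination that creates an entry clone replaces the donor vector's counter-selection cassette with the ORF.

The roughly 2.3 kb PFKM coding sequence encodes the enzyme that phosphorylates fructose 6-phosphate to fructose 1,6-bisphosphate, the committing step of glycolysis. It is flanked by two attL recombination sites, which the automated annotation labels attL3 and attL2. rrnB T1 and T2 terminators sit upstream of the cassette to insulate it from read-through transcription. A T7 promoter lies just beyond the downstream attL site, and M13 primer sites allow the insert to be sequenced. No mammalian promoter is present.

The ORF deliberately lacks a stop codon, so an LR Clonase reaction can move it in frame into a destination vector that supplies a C-terminal epitope tag and a stop codon. The depositors state that the plasmid should not be transfected directly and point to a set of companion lentiviral destination vectors for expression in mammalian cells. The clone belongs to an ORF collection associated with a study of resistance to RAF inhibition.
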