Addgene plasmid #23728: pDONR223-PFKM
Depositing lab: William Hahn & David Root. Depositing organization: Dana-Farber Cancer Institute. Publication: COT drives resistance to RAF inhibition through MAP kinase pathway reactivation. Johannessen CM, Boehm JS, Kim SY, Thomas SR, Wardwell L, Johnson LA, Emery CM, Stransky N, Cogdill AP, Barretina J, Caponigro G, Hieronymus H, Murray RR, Salehi-Ashtiani K, Hill DE, Vidal M, Zhao JJ, Yang X, Alkan O, Kim S, Harris JL, Wilson CJ, Myer VE, Finan PM, Root DE, Roberts TM, Golub T, Flaherty KT, Dummer R, Weber BL, Sellers WR, Schlegel R, Wargo JA, Hahn WC, Garraway LA. Nature. 2010 Dec 16;468(7326):968-72. doi: 10.1038/nature09627 PubMed 21107320.
Backbone
  Vector backbone: pDONR223
  Backbone manufacturer: Invitrogen
  Backbone size w/o insert (bp): 5005
  Vector type: Gateway Donor vector
Growth in bacteria
  Bacterial resistance: Spectinomycin, 50 μg/mL
  Growth temperature: 37°C
  Growth strain: DH5alpha
  Copy number: High Copy
Gene/Insert
  Gene/Insert name: PFKM (alt name: phosphofructokinase, muscle)
  Species: H. sapiens (human)
  Insert size (bp): 2343
  Entrez Gene: PFKM (a.k.a. ATP-PFK, GSD7, PFK-1, PFK-A, PFK1, PFKA, PFKX, PPP1R122)
  Cloning method: Gateway Cloning
  Sequencing primers: 5′ M13pUC-fwd; 3′ M13rev
Terms and licenses: Academic/Nonprofit Terms; Industry Terms: Not Available to Industry
Depositor comments: The ORF has no Stop codon. This design enables easy recombination into a destination vector to add an epitope tag of choice and Stop codon to the ORF. Do NOT use this plasmid directly for transfections. A set of 4 custom lentiviral vectors is available ( pLX301 (http://www.addgene.org/25895/) , pLX302 (http://www.addgene.org/25896/) , pLX303 (http://www.addgene.org/25897/) , pLX304 (http://www.addgene.org/25890/) ) to be used to express these ORFs in mammalian cells. These plasmids are not included in the kit and must be ordered separately.
How to cite: pDONR223-PFKM was a gift from William Hahn & David Root (Addgene plasmid # 23728 ; http://n2t.net/addgene:23728 ; RRID:Addgene_23728)
