>Addgene plasmid #23728 | pDONR223-PFKM | addgene partial sequence | sequence record 29633 | 23728 with M13pUc-fwd
TAATGATTTTATTTTGACTGATAGTGACCTGTTCGTTGCAACAAATTGATGAGCAATGCTTTTTTATAAT
GCCAACTTTGTACAAAAAAGTTGGCATGACCCATGAAGAGCACCATGCAGCCAAAACCCTGGGGATTGGC
AAAGCCATTGCTGTCTTAACCTCTGGTGGAGATGCCCAAGGTATGAATGCTGCTGTCAGGGCTGTGGTTC
GAGTTGGTATCTTCACCGGTGCCCGTGTCTTCTTTGTCCATGAGGGTTATCAAGGCCTGGTGGATGGTGG
AGATCACATCAAGGAAGCCACCTGGGAGAGCGTTTCGATGATGCTTCAGCTGGGAGGCACGGTGATTGGA
AGTGCCCGGTGCAAGGACTTTCGGGAACGAGAAGGACGACTCCGAGCTGCCTACAACCTGGTGAAGCGTG
GGATCACCAATCTCTGTGTCATTGGGGGTGATGGCAGCCTCACTGGGGCTGACACCTTCCGTTCTGAGTG
GAGTGACTTGTTGAGTGACCTCCAGAAAGCAGGTAAGATCACAGATGAGGAGGCTACGAAGTCCAGCTAC
CTGAACATTGTGGGCCTGGTTGGGTCAATTGACAATGACTTCTGTGGCACCGAT
