>Addgene plasmid #23728 | pDONR223-PFKM | addgene partial sequence | sequence record 117885 | M13-Rev 5'-CAGGAAACAGCTATGACC-3'
AATAATGATTTTATTTTGACTGATAGTGACCTGTTCGTTGCAACAAATTGATAAGCAATGCTTTCTTATA
ATGCCAACTTTGTACAAGAAAGTTGGGTAGACGGCAGCTTCCCCGGACCGCTTCCGGGTGATGTGCTCCA
GGTGGGCATGGTCTGAAGTGTCCAAGTCAATCTCGTACTTGGCTAGGATTTTGAGGATGGGCCTCAGTTT
CAGCCACCACTGTTCCTTGGGGATTCGATGCTCAAAATCTGTCTGGTCCTTCAGCTCAGCCACTGGTTGG
AAGACCAGAGCCCTCTTACGCATCCCCAGAACACAGCCCGAATCTGGAGTATTGGCAAAGATCCGCCCAT
TACGGTAACTCTCTTTGATTTTCCCAGACATCCAGTTCATAGCCTTGGCGCCCATCTTAGTGGCAAAATT
CCTATCAAATGGGGTTGGGCTCCCACCCTGCTGCATGTGACCAAGCACATTCTTCCTGCTGTCGAAGATG
CCCTTCCCCTCCTCAGAGTACAGGTTGAAAATGAAGTCAGTGGTATAGTTCTCATTGCACTTTTCATTCC
TTAACACCAAGCCCCTTTTCACAGTTGTTTTCATCTTTTGCACCAGATGTTCAACATTTGCCTGCAGGTC
TCGAATGGTGAAGGGCTCCTCAAAAATGTAGGCAGCATCGGCCCCAGCTGCCAGTCCAGCCATGGTAGCC
AGGTAGCCACAGTAGCCACCCATAGTCTCAATGATAAACACCCGACGCTTGGTGCCAGCTGCTGACTGCT
TGATGCGGTCACAGGTTGTGCAGATAGTATTGAGTGCTGTGTCAGCCCCAACGCTGAAGTCTGAGCCAGG
GACATTGTTGGAGACTGTAGCAGGAATGACCACAAATGGGATGCAGAGCTCATCAAACTGCTTCCTGCCC
TCCATCAGTTCCAGGCC
